Addgene plasmid #129464: pgRNA-guideless
Purpose: Derived from pSCB2-sgRNA. 20 nucleotide binding sequence of sgRNA removed by inverse PCR. Used as a negative control.
Depositing lab: Silvia Cardona. Depositing organization: University of Manitoba. Publication: A broad-host-range CRISPRi toolkit for silencing gene expression in Burkholderia. Hogan AM, Rahman ASMZ, Lightly TJ, Cardona ST. ACS Synth Biol. 2019 Sep 6. doi: 10.1021/acssynbio.9b00232. PubMed 31491085.
Backbone
  Vector backbone: pSCrhaB2
  Backbone manufacturer: Miguel Valvano and Silvia Cardona
  Backbone size w/o insert (bp): 5451
  Total vector size (bp): 5581
  Modifications to backbone: pSCB2-sgRNA is the actual vector backbone. Rhamnose-inducible promoter system removed via inverse PCR. Additional inverse PCR removal of 20 nucleotide target. Negative control, incapable of binding to chromosome.
  Vector type: Bacterial Expression, CRISPR
Growth in bacteria
  Bacterial resistance: Trimethoprim, 50 μg/mL
  Growth temperature: 37°C
  Growth strain: DH5alpha
  Copy number: Low Copy
Gene/Insert
  Gene/Insert name: Guideless gRNA backbone
  gRNA/shRNA sequence: N/A
  Species: Synthetic
  GenBank ID: MH319949.1
  Promoter: BBa_J23119 (SpeI)
  Cloning method: Unknown
  Sequencing primers: 5′ TAAGATggatccTCAGTTGGCTTCATCGCTAC; 3′ CCGCCAGGCAAATTCTGTTT
Resource information
  A portion of this plasmid was derived from a plasmid made by: gRNA scaffold used in construction of pgRNA-bacteria from Qi et al. (2013).
Terms and licenses: Academic/Nonprofit Terms; Industry Terms: Not Available to Industry
How to cite: pgRNA-guideless was a gift from Silvia Cardona (Addgene plasmid # 129464 ; http://n2t.net/addgene:129464 ; RRID:Addgene_129464)
