[The description below was written by a language model from this plasmid's Addgene catalogue record and pLannotate feature annotations shown in this document.]
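Description:
pgRNA-guideless is a low-copy, broad-host-range bacterial CRISPR interference plasmid that serves as a negative control in a CRISPRi toolkit developed for silencing gene expression in Burkholderia. It descends from the pSCrhaB2 backbone by way of pSCB2-sgRNA, in which the rhamnose-inducible promoter system was removed by inverse PCR; only a short rhaB promoter fragment remains in the annotation. Replication relies on the pBBR1 oriV together with its cognate Rep protein, a pairing that allows maintenance in a wide range of Gram-negative hosts as well as in E. coli cloning strains. Selection is by trimethoprim, conferred by a plasmid-derived dihydrofolate reductase gene (dhfrIIb type). This gene lies near class 1 integron elements, including a Pc promoter and an attI/leader fragment. Several other annotated pieces, namely fragments of tetracycline, chloramphenicol and kanamycin resistance genes and a Tn903 transposition protein, are truncated and appear to be nonfunctional remnants of the backbone's construction history.

The payload is a minimal guide RNA cassette. The strong constitutive synthetic promoter BBa_J23119, in its SpeI-ending form, sits directly against the Streptococcus pyogenes Cas9 gRNA scaffold, with rrnB T1 and T2 terminators (and an adjacent 5S rRNA segment) downstream. A second round of inverse PCR deleted the 20-nucleotide targeting sequence, so the transcript consists of the scaffold without a spacer. The scaffold is the Cas9-binding portion of a guide RNA, but without a spacer it cannot direct the complex to a chromosomal site. The plasmid is therefore used alongside targeting sgRNA plasmids, presumably with dCas9 supplied separately since none is annotated here. This allows knockdown phenotypes to be distinguished from nonspecific effects of plasmid carriage, antibiotic selection or scaffold expression.
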