Features (pLannotate 1.2.2; 18 found; start..end, strand, type, name):
     67..95      -  promoter       Pc promoter: intI1 (promoter lies within the coding sequence); class 1 integron promoter
    120..151     +  promoter       rhaB promoter (fragment): promoter of the E. coli rhaBAD operon, conferring tight induction with L-rhamnose and repression with D-glucose in the presence of RhaR and RhaS (Giacalone et al., 2006)
    161..194     +  promoter       J23119(SpeI) promoter: bacterial promoter (Registry of Standard Biological Parts BBa J23119) modified to end with an SpeI site
    195..270     +  misc_RNA       gRNA scaffold: guide RNA scaffold for the Streptococcus pyogenes CRISPR/Cas9 system
    368..483     +  ncRNA          5S rRNA: Accession: RF00001 - 5S ribosomal RNA
    487..573     +  terminator     rrnB T1 terminator: Escherichia coli rrnB; transcription terminator T1 from the E. coli rrnB gene
    665..692     +  terminator     rrnB T2 terminator: transcription terminator T2 from the E. coli rrnB gene
   1028..1097    -  CDS            TcR (fragment): tetracycline efflux protein; tet; confers resistance to tetracycline
   1158..1820    -  CDS            pBBR1 Rep: replication protein for the broad-host-range plasmid pBBR1 from Bordetella bronchiseptica
   1821..2592    -  rep_origin     pBBR1 oriV: replication origin of the broad-host-range plasmid pBBR1 from Bordetella bronchiseptica; requires the pBBR1 Rep protein for replication
   3985..4087    +  promoter       cat promoter: promoter of the E. coli cat gene encoding chloramphenicol acetyltransferase
   4088..4222    +  CDS            CmR (fragment): chloramphenicol acetyltransferase; cat; confers resistance to chloramphenicol
   4222..4487    +  CDS            KanR (fragment): aminoglycoside phosphotransferase; aph(3')-Ia; confers resistance to kanamycin
   4628..4774    +  CDS            TRA2_ECOLX (fragment): Protein predicted: Swiss-Prot protein existence level 4. Required for transposition of transposon Tn903. From Escherichia coli.
   4952..4971    -  promoter       tet promoter (fragment): E. coli promoter for tetracycline efflux protein gene
   4981..5068    +  CDS            TcR (fragment): tetracycline efflux protein; tet; confers resistance to tetracycline
   5086..5322    -  CDS            TpR: E. coli plasmid-associated dihydrofolate reductase; dhfrIIb from plasmid R388; confers resistance to trimethoprim
   5404..5470    -  ncRNA          AAC AAD leader (fragment): Accession: RF02912 - putative aminoglycoside riboswitch / attI site
>Addgene plasmid #129464 | pgRNA-guideless | addgene full sequence | sequence record 257370 | Addgene NGS Result
TTACCACCGCTGCGTTCGGTCAAGGTTCTGGACCAGTTGCGTGAGCGCATACGCTACTTGCATTACAGTT
TACGAACCGAACAGGCTTATGTCAACTGGGTTCGTGCGGGTACCTATTATTTCCTGTCAGTAACGAGAAG
GTCGCGAATTCTAAAGATCTTTGACAGCTAGCTCAGTCCTAGGTATAATACTAGGTTTTAGAGCTAGAAA
TAGCAAGTTAAAATAAGGCTAGTCCGTTATCAACTTGAAAAAGTGGCACCGAGTCGGTGCTTTTTTTGAA
GCTTGGCTGTTTTGGCGGATGAGAGAAGATTTTCAGCCTGATACAGATTAAATCAGAACGCAGAAGCGGT
CTGATAAAACAGAATTTGCCTGGCGGCAGTAGCGCGGTGGTCCCACCTGACCCCATGCCGAACTCAGAAG
TGAAACGCCGTAGCGCCGATGGTAGTGTGGGGTCTCCCCATGCGAGAGTAGGGAACTGCCAGGCATCAAA
TAAAACGAAAGGCTCAGTCGAAAGACTGGGCCTTTCGTTTTATCTGTTGTTTGTCGGTGAACGCTCTCCT
GAGTAGGACAAATCCGCCGGGAGCGGATTTGAACGTTGCGAAGCAACGGCCCGGAGGGTGGCGGGCAGGA
CGCCCGCCATAAACTGCCAGGCATCAAATTAAGCAGAAGGCCATCCTGACGGATGGCCTTTTTGCGTTTC
TACAAACTCTTGTTATTGGTCGACTTAAACGCCTGGTGCTACGCCTGAATAAGTGATAATAAGCGGATGA
ATGGCAGAAATTCGAAAGCAAATTCGACCCGGTCGTCGGTTCAGGGCAGGGTCGTTAAATAGCCGCTTAT
GTCTATTGCTGGTTTACCGGTTTATTGACTACCGGAAGCAGTGTGACCGTGTGCTTCTCAAATGCCTGAG
GCCAGTTTGCTCAGGCTCTCCCCGTGGAGGTAATAATTGACGATATGATCATTTATTCTGCCTCCCAGAG
CCTGATAAAAACGGTGAATCCGTTAGCGAGGTGCCGCCGGCTTCCATTCAGGTCGAGGTGGCCCGGCTCC
ATGCACCGCGACGCAACGCGGGGAGGCAGACAAGGTATAGGGCGGCGAGGCGGCTACAGCCGATAGTCTG
GAACAGCGCACTTACGGGTTGCTGCGCAACCCAAGTGCTACCGGCGCGGCAGCGTGACCCGTGTCGGCGG
CTCCAACGGCTCGCCATCGTCCAGAAAACACGGCTCATCGGGCATCGGCAGGCGCTGCTGCCCGCGCCGT
TCCCATTCCTCCGTTTCGGTCAAGGCTGGCAGGTCTGGTTCCATGCCCGGAATGCCGGGCTGGCTGGGCG
GCTCCTCGCCGGGGCCGGTCGGTAGTTGCTGCTCGCCCGGATACAGGGTCGGGATGCGGCGCAGGTCGCC
ATGCCCCAACAGCGATTCGTCCTGGTCGTCGTGATCAACCACCACGGCGGCACTGAACACCGACAGGCGC
AACTGGTCGCGGGGCTGGCCCCACGCCACGCGGTCATTGACCACGTAGGCCGACACGGTGCCGGGGCCGT
TGAGCTTCACGACGGAGATCCAGCGCTCGGCCACCAAGTCCTTGACTGCGTATTGGACCGTCCGCAAAGA
ACGTCCGATGAGCTTGGAAAGTGTCTTCTGGCTGACCACCACGGCGTTCTGGTGGCCCATCTGCGCCACG
AGGTGATGCAGCAGCATTGCCGCCGTGGGTTTCCTCGCAATAAGCCCGGCCCACGCCTCATGCGCTTTGC
GTTCCGTTTGCACCCAGTGACCGGGCTTGTTCTTGGCTTGAATGCCGATTTCTCTGGACTGCGTGGCCAT
GCTTATCTCCATGCGGTAGGGGTGCCGCACGGTTGCGGCACCATGCGCAATCAGCTGCAACTTTTCGGCA
GCGCGACAACAATTATGCGTTGCGTAAAAGTGGCAGTCAATTACAGATTTTCTTTAACCTACGCAATGAG
CTATTGCGGGGGGTGCCGCAATGAGCTGTTGCGTACCCCCCTTTTTTAAGTTGTTGATTTTTAAGTCTTT
CGCATTTCGCCCTATATCTAGTTCTTTGGTGCCCAAAGAAGGGCACCCCTGCGGGGTTCCCCCACGCCTT
CGGCGCGGCTCCCCCTCCGGCAAAAAGTGGCCCCTCCGGGGCTTGTTGATCGACTGCGCGGCCTTCGGCC
TTGCCCAAGGTGGCGCTGCCCCCTTGGAACCCCCGCACTCGCCGCCGTGAGGCTCGGGGGGCAGGCGGGC
GGGCTTCGCCCTTCGACTGCCCCCACTCGCATAGGCTTGGGTCGTTCCAGGCGCGTCAAGGCCAAGCCGC
TGCGCGGTCGCTGCGCGAGCCTTGACCCGCCTTCCACTTGGTGTCCAACCGGCAAGCGAAGCGCGCAGGC
CGCAGGCCGGAGGCTTTTCCCCAGAGAAAATTAAAAAAATTGATGGGGCAAGGCCGCAGGCCGCGCAGTT
GGAGCCGGTGGGTATGTGGTCGAAGGCTGGGTAGCCGGTGGGCAATCCCTGTGGTCAAGCTCGTGGGCAG
GCGCAGCCTGTCCATCAGCTTGTCCAGCAGGGTTGTCCACGGGCCGAGCGAAGCGAGCCAGCCGGTGGCC
GCTCGCGGCCATCGTCCACATATCCACGGGCTGGCAAGGGAGCGCAGCGACCGCGCAGGGCGAAGCCCGG
AGAGCAAGCCCGTAGGGCGCCGCAGCCGCCGTAGGCGGTCACGACTTTGCGAAGCAAAGTCTAGTGAGTA
TACTCAAGCATTGAGTGGCCCGCCGGAGGCACCGCCTTGCGCTGCCCCCGTCGAGCCGGTTGGACACCAA
AAGGGAGGGGCAGGCATGGCGGCATACGCGATCATGCGATGCAAGAAGCTGGCGAAAATGGGCAACGTGG
CGGCCAGTCTCAAGCACGCCTACCGCGAGCGCGAGACGCCCAACGCTGACGCCAGCAGGACGCCAGAGAA
CGAGCACTGGGCGGCCAGCAGCACCGATGAAGCGATGGGCCGACTGCGCGAGTTGCTGCCAGAGAAGCGG
CGCAAGGACGCTGTGTTGGCGGTCGAGTACGTCATGACGGCCAGCCCGGAATGGTGGAAGTCGGCCAGCC
AAGAACAGCAGGCGGCGTTCTTCGAGAAGGCGCACAAGTGGCTGGCGGACAAGTACGGGGCGGATCGCAT
CGTGACGGCCAGCATCCACCGTGACGAAACCAGCCCGCACATGACCGCGTTCGTGGTGCCGCTGACGCAG
GACGGCAGGCTGTCGGCCAAGGAGTTCATCGGCAACAAAGCGCAGATGACCCGCGACCAGACCACGTTTG
CGGCCGCTGTGGCCGATCTAGGGCTGCAACGGGGCATCGAGGGCAGCAAGGCACGTCACACGCGCATTCA
GGCGTTCTACGAGGCCCTGGAGCGGCCACCAGTGGGCCACGTCACCATCAGCCCGCAAGCGGTCGAGCCA
CGCGCCTATGCACCGCAGGGATTGGCCGAAAAGCTGGGAATCTCAAAGCGCGTTGAGACGCCGGAAGCCG
TGGCCGACCGGCTGACAAAAGCGGTTCGGCAGGGGTATGAGCCTGCCCTACAGGCCGCCGCAGGAGCGCG
TGAGATGCGCAAGAAGGCCGATCAAGCCCAAGAGACGGCCCGAGACCTTCGGGAGCGCCTGAAGCCCGTT
CTGGACGCCCTGGGGCCGTTGAATCGGGATATGCAGGCCAAGGCCGCCGCGATCATCAAGGCCGTGGGCG
AAAAGCTGCTGACGGAACAGCGGGAAGTCCAGCGCCAGAAACAGGCCCAGCGCCAGCAGGAACGCGGGCG
CGCACATTTCCCCGAAAAGTGCCACCTGACGTCTAAGAAACCATTATTATCATGACATTAACCTATAAAA
ATAGGCGTATCACGAGGCCCTTTCGTCTTCGAATAAATACCTGTGACGGAAGATCACTTCGCAGAATAAA
TAAATCCTGGTGTCCCTGTTGATACCGGGAAGCCCTGGGCCAACTTTTGGCGAAAATGAGACGTTGATCG
GCACGTAAGAGGTTCCAACTTTCACCATAATGAAATAAGATCACTACCGGGCGTATTTTTTGAGTTATCG
AGATTTTCAGGAGCTAAGGAAGCTAAAATGGAGAAAAAAATCACTGGATATACCACCGTTGATATATCCC
AATGGCATCGTAAAGAACATTTTGAGGCATTTCAGTCAGTTGCTCAATGTACCTATAACCAGACCGTTCA
GCTGGATATTACGGCCTTTTTAGCTTTTGCCATTCTCACCGGATTCAGTCGTCACTCATGGTGATTTCTC
ACTTGATAACCTTATTTTTGACGAGGGGAAATTAATAGGTTGTATTGATGTTGGACGAGTCGGAATCGCA
GACCGATACCAGGATCTTGCCATCCTATGGAACTGCCTCGGTGAGTTTTCTCCTTCATTACAGAAACGGC
TTTTTCAAAAATATGGTATTGATAATCCTGATATGAATAAATTGCAGTTTCATTTGATGCTCGATGAGTT
TTTCTAATCAGAATTGGTTAATTGGTTGTAACACTGGCAGAGCATTACGCTGACTTGACGGGACGGCGGC
TTTGTTGAATAAATCGAACTTTTGCTGAGTTGAAGGATCAGATCACGCATCTTCCCGACAACGCAGACCG
TTCCGTGGCAAAGCAAAAGTTCAAAATCACCAACTGGTCCACCTACAACAAAGCTCTCATCAACCGTGGC
TCCCTCACTTTCTGGCTGGATGATGGGGCGATTCAGGCCTGGTATGAGTCAGCAACACCTTCTTCACGAG
GCAGACCTCAGCGCCAGAAGGCCGCCAGAGAGGCCGAGCGCGGCCGTGAGGCTTGGACGCTAGGGCAGGG
CATGAAAAAGCCCGTAGCGGGCTGCTACGGGCGTCTGACGCGGTGGAAAGGGGGAGGGGATGTTGTTTAA
ATGGCTCTGCTGTAGTGAGTGGTCTACGGGGTCTGACGCTCAGTGGAACGAAATCGATGATAAGCTGTCA
AACATGAGCAGATCCTCTACGCCGGACGCATCGTGGCCGGCATCACCGGCGCCACAGGTGCGGTTGCTGG
CGCCTATATCGCCGACATCACCGATGGGAGATCCTAAGATATCGCTTAGGCCACACGTTCAAGTGCAGCC
ACAGGATAAATTTGCACTGAGCCTGGGTGGGATTCGGACTCGACCGCATAGCCTTCAGGAGTGAGTTTTG
TGCAATACCAACCGACGACTTGACCCTGCCAAGCGGCACCAGATTTCTTGCGTACGCGATCCCCTAAGCC
AAAGGTGGCACTCAGGGGAAGCGCAAACTGCCCTGCAACGGGAGCGTTGGCTTCATCGCTACTTTGACCC
ATGTCGAATCCTTCTTGTGAATCTATTATGGCGACAAGCAAATCGAGCTCTGACTGCCTACCCCACAACA
ACTATCAGAAAGCACCAGCACAACGGCTGCCTAACTTTGTTTTAGGGCGACTGCCCTGCTGCGTAACATC
GTTGCTGCTCCATAACATCAAACATCGACCCACGGCGTAACGCGCTTGCTGCTTGGATGCCCGAGGCATA
GACTGTACAAAAAAACAGTCATAACAAGCCATGAAAACCGCCACTGCGCCG
